Addgene plasmid #185632: pGEX-PML B-box1 WT
Purpose: expression of GST-tagged wild-type PML B-box1 domain in bacterial cells
Depositing lab: Irina Bezsonova. Depositing organization: University of Connecticut Health Center. Publication: Conformational exchange at a C(2)H(2) zinc-binding site facilitates redox sensing by the PML protein. Bregnard TA, Fairchild D, Erlandsen H, Semenova IV, Szczepaniak R, Ahmed A, Weller SK, Korzhnev DM, Bezsonova I. Structure. 2023 Sep 7;31(9):1086-1099.e6. doi: 10.1016/j.str.2023.06.014. Epub 2023 Jul 19. PubMed 37473756.
Backbone
  Vector backbone: pGEX-6P-3
  Backbone size w/o insert (bp): 4983
  Total vector size (bp): 5139
  Vector type: Bacterial Expression
Growth in bacteria
  Bacterial resistance: Ampicillin, 100 μg/mL
  Growth temperature: 37°C
  Growth strain: DH5alpha
  Copy number: High Copy
Gene/Insert
  Gene/Insert name: promyelocytic leukemia protein (alt names: TRIM19; MYL)
  Species: H. sapiens (human)
  Insert size (bp): 156
  Mutation: none
  Entrez Gene: PML (a.k.a. MYL, PP8675, RNF71, TRIM19)
  Tag / fusion protein: GST (N terminal on backbone)
  Cloning method: Restriction Enzyme; 5′ cloning site BamHI (unknown if destroyed); 3′ cloning site XhoI (unknown if destroyed)
  Sequencing primers: 5′ pGEX Fwd
Terms and licenses: Academic/Nonprofit Terms; Industry Terms: Not Available to Industry
Depositor comments: codon optimized for expression in E. coli Please see https://doi.org/10.1016/j.bpc.2022.106827 for an additional associated publication.
How to cite: pGEX-PML B-box1 WT was a gift from Irina Bezsonova (Addgene plasmid # 185632 ; http://n2t.net/addgene:185632 ; RRID:Addgene_185632)
