[The description below was written by a language model from this plasmid's Addgene catalogue record and pLannotate feature annotations shown in this document.]
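Description:
pGEX-PML B-box1 WT is a bacterial expression plasmid built on the pGEX-6P-3 backbone for producing the wild-type B-box1 domain of human promyelocytic leukemia protein (PML, also known as TRIM19) as a glutathione S-transferase fusion in E. coli. It replicates from a high-copy ColE1/pMB1-type origin and is selected with ampicillin through the β-lactamase (AmpR) gene and its own promoter. Short remnants of the pBR322 rop and bom regions, a lacZα segment with its lac promoter, operator and CAP site, and a small yciV fragment are also annotated as backbone carry-over and have no evident role in expression of the insert.

The expression cassette consists of the hybrid tac promoter followed by a lac operator, driving the Schistosoma japonicum GST coding sequence, with the PML fragment placed in frame downstream. The plasmid carries its own lacI gene and promoter, so the lac repressor keeps the tac promoter off until it is relieved by IPTG, giving inducible expression. The insert is a short 156 bp segment with no mutations, codon optimized for E. coli and cloned between BamHI and XhoI; the annotated PML match spans slightly less than this. The GST tag sits at the N terminus and allows affinity capture on glutathione resin; a gap between the GST and PML features corresponds to the backbone linker, which the table does not annotate further. The sequenced record is 5,122 nt, marginally shorter than the catalogued total of 5,139 bp. The associated work concerns conformational exchange at a zinc-binding site in PML and redox sensing, consistent with use of this construct to make recombinant B-box1 for structural and biophysical studies.
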