Features (pLannotate 1.2.2; 17 found; start..end, strand, type, name):
      1..78      +  promoter       lacI promoter: lacI
     79..1161    +  CDS            lacI: lac repressor; lacI; The lac repressor binds to the lac operator to inhibit transcription in E. coli. This inhibition can be relieved by adding lactose or isopropyl-β-D-thiogalactopyranoside (IPTG).
   1174..1195    +  protein_bind   CAP binding site: CAP binding activates transcription in the presence of cAMP. E. coli catabolite activator protein
   1210..1240    +  promoter       lac promoter: promoter for the E. coli lac operon
   1248..1264    +  protein_bind   lac operator: The lac repressor binds to the lac operator to inhibit transcription in E. coli. This inhibition can be relieved by adding lactose or isopropyl-β-D-thiogalactopyranoside (IPTG). lac repressor encoded by lacI
   1284..1457    +  CDS            lacZα: LacZα fragment of β-galactosidase; lacZ fragment
   1721..1837    -  CDS            yciV (fragment): RNAAM_ECOLI - Also known as trpH From Escherichia coli (strain K12).
   1913..1941    +  promoter       tac promoter: strong E. coli promoter; hybrid between the trp and lac UV5 promoters
   1949..1965    +  protein_bind   lac operator: The lac repressor binds to the lac operator to inhibit transcription in E. coli. This inhibition can be relieved by adding lactose or isopropyl-β-D-thiogalactopyranoside (IPTG). lac repressor encoded by lacI
   1988..2641    +  CDS            GST26_SCHJA: Experimental evidence at protein level: Swiss-Prot protein existence level 1. GST isoenzymes appear to play a central role in the parasite detoxification system. Other functions are also suspected including a role in increasing the solubility of haematin in the parasite gut. From Schistosoma japonicum (Blood fluke).
   2687..2833    +  CDS            PML (fragment): PML_HUMAN - Also known as MYL, PP8675, RNF71, TRIM19. Experimental evidence at protein level: Swiss-Prot protein existence level 1. Exhibits antiviral activity against both DNA and RNA viruses. The antiviral activity can involve one or several isoform(s) and can be enhanced by the permanent PML-NB-associated protein DAXX or by the recruitment of p53/TP53 within these structures. Isoform PML-4 restricts varicella zoster virus (VZV) via sequestration of virion capsids in PML-NBs thereby preventing their nuclear egress and inhibiting formation of infectious virus particles. The sumoylated isoform
   2869..2908    +  CDS            rop (fragment): Rop protein, which maintains plasmids at low copy number; rop
   3010..3050    +  misc_feature   bom (fragment): basis of mobility region from pBR322
   3155..3259    +  promoter       AmpR promoter: bla
   3260..4120    +  CDS            AmpR: β-lactamase; bla; confers resistance to ampicillin, carbenicillin, and related antibiotics
   4291..4879    +  rep_origin     ori: high-copy-number ColE1/pMB1/pBR322/pUC origin of replication
   5065..5116    -  misc_feature   bom (fragment): basis of mobility region from pBR322
>Addgene plasmid #185632 | pGEX-PML B-box1 WT | addgene full sequence | sequence record 367296 | Addgene NGS Result
GACACCATCGAATGGCGCAAAACCTTTCGCGGTATGGCATGATAGCGCCCGGAAGAGAGTCAATTCAGGG
TGGTGAATGTGAAACCAGTAACGTTATACGATGTCGCAGAGTATGCCGGTGTCTCTTATCAGACCGTTTC
CCGCGTGGTGAACCAGGCCAGCCACGTTTCTGCGAAAACGCGGGAAAAAGTGGAAGCGGCGATGGCGGAG
CTGAATTACATTCCCAACCGCGTGGCACAACAACTGGCGGGCAAACAGTCGTTGCTGATTGGCGTTGCCA
CCTCCAGTCTGGCCCTGCACGCGCCGTCGCAAATTGTCGCGGCGATTAAATCTCGCGCCGATCAACTGGG
TGCCAGCGTGGTGGTGTCGATGGTAGAACGAAGCGGCGTCGAAGCCTGTAAAGCGGCGGTGCACAATCTT
CTCGCGCAACGCGTCAGTGGGCTGATCATTAACTATCCGCTGGATGACCAGGATGCCATTGCTGTGGAAG
CTGCCTGCACTAATGTTCCGGCGTTATTTCTTGATGTCTCTGACCAGACACCCATCAACAGTATTATTTT
CTCCCATGAAGACGGTACGCGACTGGGCGTGGAGCATCTGGTCGCATTGGGTCACCAGCAAATCGCGCTG
TTAGCGGGCCCATTAAGTTCTGTCTCGGCGCGTCTGCGTCTGGCTGGCTGGCATAAATATCTCACTCGCA
ATCAAATTCAGCCGATAGCGGAACGGGAAGGCGACTGGAGTGCCATGTCCGGTTTTCAACAAACCATGCA
AATGCTGAATGAGGGCATCGTTCCCACTGCGATGCTGGTTGCCAACGATCAGATGGCGCTGGGCGCAATG
CGCGCCATTACCGAGTCCGGGCTGCGCGTTGGTGCGGATATCTCGGTAGTGGGATACGACGATACCGAAG
ACAGCTCATGTTATATCCCGCCGTTAACCACCATCAAACAGGATTTTCGCCTGCTGGGGCAAACCAGCGT
GGACCGCTTGCTGCAACTCTCTCAGGGCCAGGCGGTGAAGGGCAATCAGCTGTTGCCCGTCTCACTGGTG
AAAAGAAAAACCACGCTAGCGCCCAATACGCAAACCGCCTCTCCCCGCGCGTTGGCCGATTCATTAATGC
AGCTGGCACGACAGGTTTCCCGACTGGAAAGCGGGCAGTGAGCGCAACGCAATTAATGTAAGTTAGCTCA
CTCATTAGGCACCCCAGGCTTTACACTTTATGCTTCCGGCTCGTATGTTGTGTGGAATTGTGAGCGGATA
ACAATTTCACACAGGAAACAGCTATGACCATGATTACGGATTCACTGGCCGTCGTTTTACAACGTCGTGA
CTGGGAAAACCCTGGCGTTACCCAACTTAATCGCCTTGCAGCACATCCCCCTTTCGCCAGCTGGCGTAAT
AGCGAAGAGGCCCGCACCGATCGCCCTTCCCAACAGTTGCGCAGCCTGAATGGCGAATGGCGCTTTGCCT
GGTTTCCGGCACCAGAAGCGGTGCCGGAAAGCTGGCTGGAGTGCGATCTTCCTGAGGCCGATACTGTCGT
CGTCCCCTCAAACTGGCAGATGCACGGTTACGATGCGCCCATCTACACCAACGTGACCTATCCCATTACG
GTCAATCCGCCGTTTGTTCCCACGGAGAATCCGACGGGTTGTTACTCGCTCACATTTAATGTTGATGAAA
GCTGGCTACAGGAAGGCCAGACGCGAATTATTTTTGATGGCGTTGGAATTAGCTTATCGACTGCACGGTG
CACCAATGCTTCTGGCGTCAGGCAGCCATCGGAAGCTGTGGTATGGCTGTGCAGGTCGTAAATCACTGCA
TAATTCGTGTCGCTCAAGGCGCACTCCCGTTCTGGATAATGTTTTTTGCGCCGACATCATAACGGTTCTG
GCAAATATTCTGAAATGAGCTGTTGACAATTAATCATCGGCTCGTATAATGTGTGGAATTGTGAGCGGAT
AACAATTTCACACAGGAAACAGTATTCATGTCCCCTATACTAGGTTATTGGAAAATTAAGGGCCTTGTGC
AACCCACTCGACTTCTTTTGGAATATCTTGAAGAAAAATATGAAGAGCATTTGTATGAGCGCGATGAAGG
TGATAAATGGCGAAACAAAAAGTTTGAATTGGGTTTGGAGTTTCCCAATCTTCCTTATTATATTGATGGT
GATGTTAAATTAACACAGTCTATGGCCATCATACGTTATATAGCTGACAAGCACAACATGTTGGGTGGTT
GTCCAAAAGAGCGTGCAGAGATTTCAATGCTTGAAGGAGCGGTTTTGGATATTAGATACGGTGTTTCGAG
AATTGCATATAGTAAAGACTTTGAAACTCTCAAAGTTGATTTTCTTAGCAAGCTACCTGAAATGCTGAAA
ATGTTCGAAGATCGTTTATGTCATAAAACATATTTAAATGGTGATCATGTAACCCATCCTGACTTCATGT
TGTATGACGCTCTTGATGTTGTTTTATACATGGACCCAATGTGCCTGGATGCGTTCCCAAAATTAGTTTG
TTTTAAAAAACGTATTGAAGCTATCCCACAAATTGATAAGTACTTGAAATCCAGCAAGTATATAGCATGG
CCTTTGCAGGGCTGGCAAGCCACGTTTGGTGGTGGCGACCATCCTCCAAAATCGGATCTGGAAGTTCTGT
TCCAGGGGCCCCTGGGATCCGGTAGCCGTCAGATCGTGGACGCGCAAGCGGTTTGCACCCGTTGCAAGGA
GAGCGCGGATTTCTGGTGCTTTGAGTGCGAACAGCTGCTGTGCGCGAAGTGCTTCGAAGCGCACCAATGG
TTTCTGAAACACGAGGCGCGTCCGCTGGCGGAATAACTCGAGCGGCCGCATCGTGACTGACTGACGATCT
GCCTCGCGCGTTTCGGTGATGACGGTGAAAACCTCTGACACATGCAGCTCCCGGAGACGGTCACAGCTTG
TCTGTAAGCGGATGCCGGGAGCAGACAAGCCCGTCAGGGCGCGTCAGCGGGTGTTGGCGGGTGTCGGGGC
GCAGCCATGACCCAGTCACGTAGCGATAGCGGAGTGTATAATTCTTGAAGACGAAAGGGCCTCGTGATAC
GCCTATTTTTATAGGTTAATGTCATGATAATAATGGTTTCTTAGACGTCAGGTGGCACTTTTCGGGGAAA
TGTGCGCGGAACCCCTATTTGTTTATTTTTCTAAATACATTCAAATATGTATCCGCTCATGAGACAATAA
CCCTGATAAATGCTTCAATAATATTGAAAAAGGAAGAGTATGAGTATTCAACATTTCCGTGTCGCCCTTA
TTCCCTTTTTTGCGGCATTTTGCCTTCCTGTTTTTGCTCACCCAGAAACGCTGGTGAAAGTAAAAGATGC
TGAAGATCAGTTGGGTGCACGAGTGGGTTACATCGAACTGGATCTCAACAGCGGTAAGATCCTTGAGAGT
TTTCGCCCCGAAGAACGTTTTCCAATGATGAGCACTTTTAAAGTTCTGCTATGTGGCGCGGTATTATCCC
GTGTTGACGCCGGGCAAGAGCAACTCGGTCGCCGCATACACTATTCTCAGAATGACTTGGTTGAGTACTC
ACCAGTCACAGAAAAGCATCTTACGGATGGCATGACAGTAAGAGAATTATGCAGTGCTGCCATAACCATG
AGTGATAACACTGCGGCCAACTTACTTCTGACAACGATCGGAGGACCGAAGGAGCTAACCGCTTTTTTGC
ACAACATGGGGGATCATGTAACTCGCCTTGATCGTTGGGAACCGGAGCTGAATGAAGCCATACCAAACGA
CGAGCGTGACACCACGATGCCTGCAGCAATGGCAACAACGTTGCGCAAACTATTAACTGGCGAACTACTT
ACTCTAGCTTCCCGGCAACAATTAATAGACTGGATGGAGGCGGATAAAGTTGCAGGACCACTTCTGCGCT
CGGCCCTTCCGGCTGGCTGGTTTATTGCTGATAAATCTGGAGCCGGTGAGCGTGGGTCTCGCGGTATCAT
TGCAGCACTGGGGCCAGATGGTAAGCCCTCCCGTATCGTAGTTATCTACACGACGGGGAGTCAGGCAACT
ATGGATGAACGAAATAGACAGATCGCTGAGATAGGTGCCTCACTGATTAAGCATTGGTAACTGTCAGACC
AAGTTTACTCATATATACTTTAGATTGATTTAAAACTTCATTTTTAATTTAAAAGGATCTAGGTGAAGAT
CCTTTTTGATAATCTCATGACCAAAATCCCTTAACGTGAGTTTTCGTTCCACTGAGCGTCAGACCCCGTA
GAAAAGATCAAAGGATCTTCTTGAGATCCTTTTTTTCTGCGCGTAATCTGCTGCTTGCAAACAAAAAAAC
CACCGCTACCAGCGGTGGTTTGTTTGCCGGATCAAGAGCTACCAACTCTTTTTCCGAAGGTAACTGGCTT
CAGCAGAGCGCAGATACCAAATACTGTCCTTCTAGTGTAGCCGTAGTTAGGCCACCACTTCAAGAACTCT
GTAGCACCGCCTACATACCTCGCTCTGCTAATCCTGTTACCAGTGGCTGCTGCCAGTGGCGATAAGTCGT
GTCTTACCGGGTTGGACTCAAGACGATAGTTACCGGATAAGGCGCAGCGGTCGGGCTGAACGGGGGGTTC
GTGCACACAGCCCAGCTTGGAGCGAACGACCTACACCGAACTGAGATACCTACAGCGTGAGCTATGAGAA
AGCGCCACGCTTCCCGAAGGGAGAAAGGCGGACAGGTATCCGGTAAGCGGCAGGGTCGGAACAGGAGAGC
GCACGAGGGAGCTTCCAGGGGGAAACGCCTGGTATCTTTATAGTCCTGTCGGGTTTCGCCACCTCTGACT
TGAGCGTCGATTTTTGTGATGCTCGTCAGGGGGGCGGAGCCTATGGAAAAACGCCAGCAACGCGGCCTTT
TTACGGTTCCTGGCCTTTTGCTGGCCTTTTGCTCACATGTTCTTTCCTGCGTTATCCCCTGATTCTGTGG
ATAACCGTATTACCGCCTTTGAGTGAGCTGATACCGCTCGCCGCAGCCGAACGACCGAGCGCAGCGAGTC
AGTGAGCGAGGAAGCGGAAGAGCGCCTGATGCGGTATTTTCTCCTTACGCATCTGTGCGGTATTTCACAC
CGCATAAATTCC
